Addgene plasmid #33035: pCMX-Gal4-TEAD1-V242A
Depositing lab: Kunliang Guan. Depositing organization: University of California, San Diego (UCSD). Publication: Structural insights into the YAP and TEAD complex. Li Z, Zhao B, Wang P, Chen F, Dong Z, Yang H, Guan KL, Xu Y. Genes Dev. 2010 Feb 1;24(3):235-40. 10.1101/gad.1865810 PubMed 20123905.
Backbone
  Vector backbone: pCMX
  Backbone size w/o insert (bp): 4500
  Vector type: Mammalian Expression
Growth in bacteria
  Bacterial resistance: Ampicillin, 100 μg/mL
  Growth temperature: 37°C
  Growth strain: DH5alpha
  Copy number: Unknown
Gene/Insert
  Gene/Insert name: TEAD1
  Species: H. sapiens (human)
  Mutation: V242A
  Entrez Gene: TEAD1 (a.k.a. AA, NTEF-1, REF1, TCF-13, TCF13, TEAD-1, TEF-1)
  Tag / fusion protein: Gal4 (N terminal on insert)
Terms and licenses: Academic/Nonprofit Terms; Industry Terms: Not Available to Industry
How to cite: pCMX-Gal4-TEAD1-V242A was a gift from Kunliang Guan (Addgene plasmid # 33035 ; http://n2t.net/addgene:33035 ; RRID:Addgene_33035)
