[The description below was written by a language model from this plasmid's Addgene catalogue record.]
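Description:
pCMX-Gal4-TEAD1-V242A is a mammalian expression plasmid built on the pCMX backbone (about 4.5 kb without the insert). It is propagated in E. coli under ampicillin selection; the record lists the copy number as unknown and does not name the origin of replication. No feature table is provided, so the promoter, polyadenylation signal and other regulatory elements are not explicitly recorded. The pCMX name suggests a CMV-driven expression cassette, but this is an inference from the backbone name, not a stated fact. No mammalian selection marker is listed, so the plasmid appears suited to transient transfection.

The payload is human TEAD1 (also known as TEF-1 or TCF-13), a TEA-domain transcription factor, carrying the point substitution V242A and fused at its N terminus to Gal4. In constructs of this type the Gal4 portion is normally the yeast Gal4 DNA-binding domain, which tethers the fusion to UAS elements in a co-transfected reporter. Reporter output then depends on coactivators recruited by the TEAD1 portion rather than on TEAD1's own DNA binding. The record does not say whether full-length TEAD1 or only a fragment is fused, nor exactly which part of Gal4 is present.

The plasmid comes from a structural study of the YAP–TEAD complex, which suggests that V242A was designed to test the contribution of this residue to the YAP-binding interface. The construct would typically be compared with wild-type Gal4-TEAD1 in reporter or interaction assays to measure how the mutation affects YAP-dependent transcriptional activation in Hippo pathway studies.
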