>Addgene plasmid #33035 | pCMX-Gal4-TEAD1-V242A | addgene partial sequence | sequence record 41222 | GAL4N-term
AAGGATGAGTGACTCTGCAGATAAGCCAATTGACAATGATGCAGAAGGGGTCTGGAGCCCCGACATCGAG
CAAAGCTTTCAGGAGGCCCTGGCTATCTATCCACCATGTGGGAGGAGGAAAATCATCTTATCAGACGAAG
GCAAAATGTATGGTAGGAATGAATTGATAGCCAGATACATCAAACTCAGGACAGGCAAGACGAGGACCAG
AAAACAGGTGTCTAGTCACATTCAGGTTCTTGCCAGAAGGAAATCTCGTGATTTTCATTCCAAGCTAAAG
GATCAGACTGCAAAGGATAAGGCCCTGCAGCACATGGCGGCCATGTCCTCAGCCCAGATCGTCTCGGCCA
CTGCCATTCATAACAAGCTGGGGCTGCCTGGGATTCCACGCCCGACCTTCCCAGGGGCGCCGGGGTTCTG
GCCGGGAATGATTCAAACAGGGCAGCCAGGATCCTCACAAGACGTCAAGCCTTTTGTGCAGCAGGCCTAC
CCCATCCAGCCAGCGGTCACAGCCCCCATTCCAGGGTTTGAGCCTGCATCGGCCCCAGCTCCCTCAGTCC
CTGCCTGGCAAGGTCGCTCCATTGGCACAACCAAGCTTCGCCTGGTGGAATTTTCAGCTTTTCTCGAGCA
GCAGCGAGACCCAGACTCGTACAACAAACACCTCTTCGTGCACATTGGGCATGCCAACCATTCTTACAGT
GACCCATTGCTTGAATCAGCGGACATTCGTCAGATTTATGACAAATTTCCTGAAAAGAAAGGTGGCTTAA
AGGAACTGTTTGGAAAGGGCCCTCAAAATGCCTTCTTCCTCGTAAAATTCTGGGCTGATTTAAACTGCAA
TATTCAAGATGATGCTGGGGCTTTTTATGGTGTAACCAGTCAGTACGAGAGTTCTGAAAATATGACAGTC
ACCTGTTC
