>Addgene plasmid #33035 | pCMX-Gal4-TEAD1-V242A | addgene partial sequence | sequence record 42775 | SV40pA-R 5'-GAAATTTGTGATGCTATTGC-3'
GCTGCATAACAGTTACAACAACAATTGCATTCATTTTATGTTTCAGGTTCAGGGGGAGGTGTGGGAGGTT
TTTTAAAGCAAGTAAAACCTCTACAAATGTGGTATGGCTGATTATGATCTCTAGTCAAGGCACTATACAT
CAAATATTTTTCCATAATTTTCTTGTATAGCAGTGCAGCTTTTTCCTTTGTGGTGTAAATAGCAAAGCAA
GCAAGAGTTCTATTACTAAACACAGCATGACTCAAAAAACTTAGCAATTCTGAAGGAAAGTCCTTGGGGT
CTTCTACCTTTCTCTTCTTTTTTGGAGGAGTAGAATGTTGAGAGTCAGCAGTAGCCTCATCATCACTAGA
TGGCATTTCTTCTGAGCAAAACAGGTTTTCCTCATTAAAGGCATTCCACCACTGCTCCCATTCATCAGTT
CCATAGGTTGGAATCTAAAATACACAAACAATTAGAATCAGTAGTTTAACACATTATACACTTAAAAATT
TTATATTTACCTTAGAGCTTTAAATCTCTGTAGGTAGTTTGTCCAATTATGTCACACCACAGAAGTAAGG
TTCCTTCACAAAGATCCTCTAGCTACCTAGCTAGCTGGCCAGGATCCTGATATCTGGTACCGTCGACTCA
GTCCTTTACAAGCCTGTAAATATGATGTTGTGCTCCGTGTTCACTATTTGAAACTTCAAACACACAGGCC
ATGCAGAGTAGAGTTTCTTGTGTATCCCTGTTTGTTACCACCAATAAAATTGTGAAGTTTTCC
